>Addgene plasmid #32642 | pTetO-Kir2.1-IRES-TLZ | depositor full sequence | sequence record 38025 | pTetO-Kir2.1-IRES-TLZ sequence 11057 bps
CACCTG
[124 nt withheld, positions 7-130]
C
[91 nt withheld, positions 132-222]
A
[49 nt withheld, positions 224-272]
CCTTTGACGTTGGAGTCCACGTTCTTT
[37 nt withheld, positions 300-336]
ACCCTATCTCGGTCTATTCTTTTGATTTATAAGGGATTTTGCCGATTTCGGCCTATTGGTTAAAAAATGA
GCTGATTTAACAAAAATTTAACGCGAATTTTAACAAAATATTAACGCTTACAATTTCCATTCGCCATTCA
GGCTGCGCAACTGTTGGGAAGGGCGATCGGTGCGGGCCTCTTCGCTATTACGCCAGCTGGCGAAAGGGGG
ATGTGCTGCAAGGCGATTAAGTTGGGTAACGCCAGGGTTTTCCCAGTCACGACGTTGTAAAACGACGGCC
AGTGAATTGTAATACGACTCACTATAGGGCGAATTGGGCGATTGGACTCGTTTAGACGGCGCGCCGTTTA
AACGGCGCGGCGGCCGCCAACTCTCGAGTTTACCACTCCCTATCAGTGATAGAGAAAAGTGAAAGTCGAG
TTTACCACTCCCTATCAGTGATAGAGAAAAGTGAAAGTCGAGTTTACCACTCCCTATCAGTGATAGAGAA
AAGTGAAAGTCGAGTTTACCACTCCCTATCAGTGATAGAGAAAAGTGAAAGTCGAGTTTACCACTCCCTA
TCAGTGATAGAGAAAAGTGAAAGTCGAGTTTACCACTCCCTATCAGTGATAGAGAAAAGTGAAAGTCGAG
TTTACCACTCCCTATCAGTGATAGAGAAAAGTGAAAGTCGAGCTCGGTACCCGGGTCGAGGTAGGCGTGT
ACGGTGGGAGGCCTATATAAGCAGAGCTCGTTTAGTGAACCGTCAGATCGCCTGGAGACGCCATCCACGC
TGTTTTGACCTCCATAGAAGACACCGGGGACCGATCCAGCCTCCGCGGCCCCGAATTCACCACGTGGCCG
CATCGATTCTAGAATTCGCTGTCTGCGAGGGCCAGCTGTTGGGGTGAGTACTCCCTCTCAAAAGCGGGCA
TGACTTCTGCGCTAAGATTGTCAGTTTCCAAAAACGAGGAGGATTTGATATTCACCTGGCCCGCGGTGAT
GCCTTTGAGGGTGGCCGCGTCCATCTGGTCAGAAAAGACAATCTTTTTGTTGTCAAGCTTGAGGTGTGGC
AGGCTTGAGATCTGGCCATACACTTGAGTGACAATGACATCCACTTTGCCTTTCTCTCCACAGGTGTCCA
CTCCCAGGTCCAACTGCAGCCCAAGCGGATCCTGCGGATCGAGTTAATTAATCGCGATGTCGAGACCATG
GGCAGTGTGAGAACCAACCGCTACAGCATCGTCTCTTCGGAGGAAGATGGCATGAAGCTGGCCACTATGG
CAGTTGCCAATGGCTTTGGGAATGGCAAGAGTAAAGTCCATACCCGACAACAGTGCAGGAGCCGCTTTGT
GAAGAAAGATGGTCATTGCAATGTTCAGTTTATCAACGTGGGTGAGAAGGGACAGAGGTACCTGGCAGAC
ATCTTTACTACCTGTGTCGACATCCGCTGGAGGTGGATGCTGGTTATCTTCTGTCTTGCCTTCGTGCTCT
CCTGGCTGTTCTTTGGCTGTGTGTTTTGGTTGATAGCCCTGCTCCATGGGGATCTAGATACTTCTAAAGT
GAGCAAAGCATGCGTGTCGGAGGTCAACAGCTTCACGGCTGCCTTCCTCTTCTCCATCGAGACCCAGACA
ACCATTGGCTATGGTTTCAGGTGTGTGACAGACGAGTGCCCAATTGCTGTCTTCATGGTGGTATTCCAGT
CAATTGTAGGCTGCATCATTGACGCCTTCATCATTGGTGCAGTCATGGCGAAGATGGCAAAGCCAAAGAA
GAGAAATGAGACTCTTGTCTTCAGTCACAATGCTGTGATTGCCATGAGGGATGGCAAACTCTGCTTGATG
TGGAGAGTGGGTAACCTTCGAAAGAGCCACCTTGTGGAAGCTCATGTCCGGGCACAGCTTCTCAAATCTA
GGATCACTTCAGAAGGGGAGTATATCCCTTTGGACCAGATAGACATCAATGTTGGTTTTGATAGTGGAAT
TGACCGCATATTTCTAGTGTCCCCCATCACTATCGTTCACGAAATAGATGAAGACAGCCCTTTATATGAC
TTGAGTAAGCAGGACATTGACAATGCAGACTTTGAAATTGTTGTCATACTGGAAGGCATGGTGGAGGCGA
CTGCCATGACAACTCAATGCCGGAGTTCGTATCTGGCCAATGAAATTCTCTGGGGTCACCGCTATGAGCC
AGTGCTCTTTGAAGAGAAACACTACTATAAAGTAGACTATTCAAGATTCCATAAGACTTATGAAGTACCT
AACACCCCCCTTTGTAGTGCCAGAGACTTAGCAGAGAAGAAATACATCCTTTCAAATGCAAATTCATTTT
GCTATGAAAATGAAGTTGCCCTAACAAGCAAAGAGGAAGAGGAGGATAGTGAGAACGGAGTCCCAGAGAG
CACAAGCACAGACTCACCTCCTGGCATAGATCTCCACAACCAGGCAAGCGTACCTCTAGAGCCCAGGCCC
TTAAGGCGAGAATCGGAGATATGACCCTCTAGACGCGCGATCACTAGCTTAATTAAGAATTCCGCCCCCC
CCCCCCCCCCCTCTCCCTCCCCCCCCCCTAACGTTACTGGCCGAAGCCGCTTGGAATAAGGCCGGTGTGC
GTTTGTCTATATGTTATTTTCCACCATATTGCCGTCTTTTGGCAATGTGAGGGCCCGGAAACCTGGCCCT
GTCTTCTTGACGAGCATTCCTAGGGGTCTTTCCCCTCTCGCCAAAGGAATGCAAGGTCTGTTGAATGTCG
TGAAGGAAGCAGTTCCTCTGGAAGCTTCTTGAAGACAAACAACGTCTGTAGCGACCCTTTGCAGGCAGCG
GAACCCCCCACCTGGCGACAGGTGCCTCTGCGGCCAAAAGCCACGTGTATAAGATACACCTGCAAAGGCG
GCACAACCCCAGTGCCACGTTGTGAGTTGGATAGTTGTGGAAAGAGTCAAATGGCTCTCCTAAGCGTATT
CAACAAGGGGCTGAAGGATGCCCAGAAGGTACCCCATTGTATGGGATCTGATCTGGGGCCTCGGTGCACA
TGCTTTACATGTGTTTAGTCGAGGTTAAAAAAACGTCTAGGCCCCCCGAACCACGGGGACGTGGTTTTCC
TTTGAAAAACACGATGATAATATGGCCACAACCATGGCTGAGCCCCGCCAGGAGTTCGACGTGATGGAAG
ATCATGCTCAGGGGGACTACACCCTGCAAGACCAGGAGGGTGACATGGACCCCGGCCTGAAAGAGTCTCC
CCTGCAGACCCCGGCCGATGATGGATCTGAGGAACCAGGCTCTGAAACCTCTGATGCTAAGAGCACTCCG
ACGGCGGAAGATGCGACAGCACCCTTAGTGGATGAGGGAGCCCCCGGTGAGCAGGCGGCCGCTCAGGCCC
CCGCGGAGATCCCAGAAGGAACCGCAGCTGAAGAAGCAGGCATTGGCGACACGTCCAACCTGGAAGACCA
AGCTGCCGGACACGTGACCCAAGCTCGCATGGTCAGTAAAGGCAAAGATGGGACTGGACCCGATGACAAA
AAAACCAAGGGGGCGGATGGTAAGCCTGGAACGAAGATTGCCACACCCCGGGGAGCAGCCCCTCCAGGCC
AGAAAGGCCAGGCCAACGCCACCCGGATTCCAGCAAAAACCACTCCCACCCCGAAGACCTCGCCAGCAAC
CATGCAAGTGCAGAAAAAACCACCCCCTGCAGGGGCAAAATCTGAGAGAGGTGAATCTGGGAAATCCGGG
GACCGCAGCGGCTACAGCAGCCCCGGCTCCCCAGGCACTCCGGGCAGCCGCTCCCGCACACCCTCCCTGC
CGACCCCGCCCACCCGGGAGCCCAAGAAGGTGGCGGTGGTCCGCACTCCCCCCAAGTCGCCGTCTGCAGC
CAAGAGCCGCCTGCAGGCCGCTCCCGGGCCCATGCCAGACCTGAAGAACGTCAAGTCCAAAATCGGCTCC
ACGGAAAACCTGAAGCACCAGCCAGGAGGTGGCAAGGTGCAGATAATT
[153 nt withheld, positions 4305-4457]
CATAAGCCAGGAGGTGGCCAAGTGGAAGTGAAATCTGAGAAGCTGGACTTCAAGGATAGAGTCCAGTCGA
AGATTGGGTCCCTGGACAACATCACACACGTCCCTGGCGGAGGGAATAAAAAGATCGAAACCCACAAGCT
GACCTTCCGCGAGAACGCCAAAGCCAAGACCGACCACGGGGCGGAGATCGTGTGGATCCCCGTCGTTTTA
CAACGTCGTGACTGGGAAAACCCTGGCGTTACCCAACTTAATCGCCTTGCAGCACATCCCCCTTTCGCCA
GCTGGCGTAATAGCGAAGAGGCCCGCACCGATCGCCCTTCCCAACAGTTGCGCAGCCTGAATGGCGAATG
GCGCTTTGCCTGGTTTCCGGCACCAGAAGCGGTGCCGGAAAGCTGGCTGGAGTGCGATCTTCCTGAGGCC
GATACTGTCGTCGTCCCCTCAAACTGGCAGATGCACGGTTACGATGCGCCCATCTACACCAACGTAACCT
ATCCCATTACGGTCAATCCGCCGTTTGTTCCCACGGAGAATCCGACGGGTTGTTACTCGCTCACATTTAA
TGTTGATGAAAGCTGGCTACAGGAAGGCCAGACGCGAATTATTTTTGATGGCGTTAACTCGGCGTTTCAT
CTGTGGTGCAACGGGCGCTGGGTCGGTTACGGCCAGGACAGTCGTTTGCCGTCTGAATTTGACCTGAGCG
CATTTTTACGCGCCGGAGAAAACCGCCTCGCGGTGATGGTGCTGCGTTGGAGTGACGGCAGTTATCTGGA
AGATCAGGATATGTGGCGGATGAGCGGCATTTTCCGTGACGTCTCGTTGCTGCATAAACCGACTACACAA
ATCAGCGATTTCCATGTTGCCACTCGCTTTAATGATGATTTCAGCCGCGCTGTACTGGAGGCTGAAGTTC
AGATGTGCGGCGAGTTGCGTGACTACCTACGGGTAACAGTTTCTTTATGGCAGGGTGAAACGCAGGTCGC
CAGCGGCACCGCGCCTTTCGGCGGTGAAATTATCGATGAGCGTGGTGGTTATGCCGATCGCGTCACACTA
CGTCTGAACGTCGAAAACCCGAAACTGTGGAGCGCCGAAATCCCGAATCTCTATCGTGCGGTGGTTGAAC
TGCACACCGCCGACGGCACGCTGATTGAAGCAGAAGCCTGCGATGTCGGTTTCCGCGAGGTGCGGATTGA
AAATGGTCTGCTGCTGCTGAACGGCAAGCCGTTGCTGATTCGAGGCGTTAACCGTCACGAGCATCATCCT
CTGCATGGTCAGGTCATGGATGAGCAGACGATGGTGCAGGATATCCTGCTGATGAAGCAGAACAACTTTA
ACGCCGTGCGCTGTTCGCATTATCCGAACCATCCGCTGTGGTACACGCTGTGCGACCGCTACGGCCTGTA
TGTGGTGGATGAAGCCAATATTGAAACCCACGGCATGGTGCCAATGAATCGTCTGACCGATGATCCGCGC
TGGCTACCGGCGATGAGCGAACGCGTAACGCGAATGGTGCAGCGCGATCGTAATCACCCGAGTGTGATCA
TCTGGTCGCTGGGGAATGAATCAGGCCACGGCGCTAATCACGACGCGCTGTATCGCTGGATCAAATCTGT
CGATCCTTCCCGCCCGGTGCAGTATGAAGGCGGCGGAGCCGACACCACGGCCACCGATATTATTTGCCCG
ATGTACGCGCGCGTGGATGAAGACCAGCCCTTCCCGGCTGTGCCGAAATGGTCCATCAAAAAATGGCTTT
CGCTACCTGGAGAGACGCGCCCGCTGATCCTTTGCGAATACGCCCACGCGATGGGTAACAGTCTTGGCGG
TTTCGCTAAATACTGGCAGGCGTTTCGTCAGTATCCCCGTTTACAGGGCGGCTTCGTCTGGGACTGGGTG
GATCAGTCGCTGATTAAATATGATGAAAACGGCAACCCGTGGTCGGCTTACGGCGGTGATTTTGGCGATA
CGCCGAACGATCGCCAGTTCTGTATGAACGGTCTGGTCTTTGCCGACCGCACGCCGCATCCAGCGCTGAC
GGAAGCAAAACACCAGCAGCAGTTTTTCCAGTTCCGTTTATCCGGGCAAACCATCGAAGTGACCAGCGAA
TACCTGTTCCGTCATAGCGATAACGAGCTCCTGCACTGGATGGTGGCGCTGGATGGTAAGCCGCTGGCAA
GCGGTGAAGTGCCTCTGGATGTCGCTCCACAAGGTAAACAGTTGATTGAACTGCCTGAACTACCGCAGCC
GGAGAGCGCCGGGCAACTCTGGCTCACAGTACGCGTAGTGCAACCGAACGCGACCGCATGGTCAGAAGCC
GGGCACATCAGCGCCTGGCAGCAGTGGCGTCTGGCGGAAAACCTCAGTGTGACGCTCCCCGCCGCGTCCC
ACGCCATCCCGCATCTGACCACCAGCGAAATGGATTTTTGCATCGAGCTGGGTAATAAGCGTTGGCAATT
TAACCGCCAGTCAGGCTTTCTTTCACAGATGTGGATTGGCGATAAAAAACAACTGCTGACGCCGCTGCGC
GATCAGTTCACCCGTGCACCGCTGGATAACGACATTGGCGTAAGTGAAGCGACCCGCATTGACCCTAACG
CCTGGGTCGAACGCTGGAAGGCGGCGGGCCATTACCAGGCCGAAGCAGCGTTGTTGCAGTGCACGGCAGA
TACACTTGCTGATGCGGTGCTGATTACGACCGCTCACGCGTGGCAGCATCAGGGGAAAACCTTATTTATC
AGCCGGAAAACCTACCGGATTGATGGTAGTGGTCAAATGGCGATTACCGTTGATGTTGAAGTGGCGAGCG
ATACACCGCATCCGGCGCGGATTGGCCTGAACTGCCAGCTGGCGCAGGTAGCAGAGCGGGTAAACTGGCT
CGGATTAGGGCCGCAAGAAAACTATCCCGACCGCCTTACTGCCGCCTGTTTTGACCGCTGGGATCTGCCA
TTGTCAGACATGTATACCCCGTACGTCTTCCCGAGCGAAAACGGTCTGCGCTGCGGGACGCGCGAATTGA
ATTATGGCCCACACCAGTGGCGCGGCGACTTCCAGTTCAACATCAGCCGCTACAGTCAACAGCAACTGAT
GGAAACCAGCCATCGCCATCTGCTGCACGCGGAAGAAGGCACATGGCTGAATATCGACGGTTTCCATATG
GGGATTGGTGGCGACGACTCCTGGAGCCCGTCAGTATCGGCGGAATTCCAGCTGAGCGCCGGTCGCTACC
ATTACCAGTTGGTCTGGTGTCAAAAATAATAATAACCGGGCAGGGGGGGATCCACTAGTTCTAGAGGGCC
CTATTCTATAGTGTCACCTAAATGCTAGAGGATCTTTGTGAAGGAACCTTACTTCTGTGGTGTGACATAA
TTGGACAAACTACCTACAGAGATTTAAAGCTCTAAGGTAAATATAAAATTTTTAAGTGTATAATGTGTTA
AACTACTGATTCTAATTGTTTGTGTATTTTAGATTCCAACCTATGGAACTGATGAATGGGAGCAGTGGTG
GAATGCCTTTAATGAGGAAAACCTGTTTTGCTCAGAAGAAATGCCATCTAGTGATGATGAGGCTACTGCT
GACTCTCACATTCTACTCCTCCAAAAAAGAAGAGAAAGGTAGAAGACCCCAAGGACTTTCCTTCAGAATT
GCTAAGTTTTTTGAGTCATGCTGTGTTTAGTAATAGAACTCTTGCTTGCTTTGCTATTTACACCACAAAG
GAAAAAGCTGCACTGCTATACAAGAAAATTATGGAAAAATATTTGATGTATAGTGCCTTGACTAGAGATC
ATAATCAGCCATACCACATTTGTAGAGGTTTTACTTGCTTTAAAAAACCTCCCACACCTCCCCCTGAACC
TGAAACATAAAATGAATGCAATTGTTGTTGTTAACTTGTTTATTGCAGCTTATAATGGTTACAAATAAAG
CAATAGCATCACAAATTTCACAAATAAAGCATTTTTTTCACTGCATTCTAGTTGTGGTTTGTCCAAACTC
ATCAATGTATCTTATCATGTCTGGATCGATCCCGCCATGGTATCAACGCCATATTTCTATTTACAGTAGG
GACCTCTTCGTTGTGTAGGTACCGCTGTATTCCTAGGGAAATAGTAGAGGCACCTTGAACTGTCTGCATC
AGCCATATAGCCCCCGCTGTTCGATTTACAAACACAGGCACAGTACTGACAAACCCATACACCTCCTCTG
AAATACCCATAGTTGCTAGGGCTGTCTCCGAACTCATTACACCCTCCAAAGTCAGAGCTGTAATTTCGCC
ATCAAGGGCAGCGAGGGCTTCTCCAGATAAAATAGCTTCTGCCGAGAGTCCCGTAAGGGTAGACACTTCA
GCTAATCCCTCGAGCGCGGCCGCTCTAGAGTTTAAACGGCGCGCCGTACCCAGCTTTTGTNCCAGCTTTT
GTTCCCTTTAGTGAGGGTTAATTTCGAGCTTGGCGTAATCATGGTCATAGCTGTTTCCTGTGTGAAATTG
TTATCCGCTCACAATTCCACACAACATACGAGCCGGAAGCATAAAGTGTAAAGCCTGGGGTGCCTAATGA
GTGAGCTAACTCACATTAATTGCGTTGCGCTCACTGCCCGCTTTCCAGTCGGGAAACCTGTCGTGCCAGC
TGCATTAATGAATCGGCCAACGCGCGGGGAGAGGCGGTTTGCGTATTGGGCGCTCTTCCGCTTCCTCGCT
CACTGACTCGCTGCGCTCGGTCGTTCGGCTGCGGCGAGCGGTATCAGCTCACTCAAAGGCGGTAATACGG
TTATCCACAGAATCAGGGGATAACGCAGGAAAGAACATGTGAGCAAAAGGCCAGCAAAAGGCCAGGAACC
GTAAAAAGGCCGCGTTGCTGGCGTTTTTCCATAGGCTCCGCCCCCCTGACGAGCATCACAAAAATCGACG
CTCAAGTCAGAGGTGGCGAAACCCGACAGGACTATAAAGATACCAGGCGTTTCCCCCTGGAAGCTCCCTC
GTGCGCTCTCCTGTTCCGACCCTGCCGCTTACCGGATACCTGTCCGCCTTTCTCCCTTCGGGAAGCGTGG
CGCTTTCTCATAGCTCACGCTGTAGGTATCTCAGTTCGGTGTAGGTCGTTCGCTCCAAGCTGGGCTGTGT
GCACGAACCCCCCGTTCAGCCCGACCGCTGCGCCTTATCCGGTAACTATCGTCTTGAGTCCAACCCGGTA
AGACACGACTTATCGCCACTGGCAGCAGCCACTGGTAACAGGATTAGCAGAGCGAGGTATGTAGGCGGTG
CTACAGAGTTCTTGAAGTGGTGGCCTAACTACGGCTACACTAGAAGGACAGTATTTGGTATCTGCGCTCT
GCTGAAGCCAGTTACCTTCGGAAAAAGAGTTGGTAGCTCTTGATCCGGCAAACAAACCACCGCTGGTAGC
GGTGGTTTTTTTGTTTGCAAGCAGCAGATTACGCGCAGAAAAAAAGGATCTCAAGAAGATCCTTTGATCT
TTTCTACGGGGTCTGACGCTCAGTGGAACGAAAACTCACGTTAAGGGATTTTGGTCATGAGATTATCAAA
AAGGATCTTCACCTAGATCCTTTTAAATTAAAAATGAAGTTTTAAATCAATCTAAAGTATATATGAGTAA
ACTTGGTCTGACAGTTACCAATGCTTAATCAGTGAGGCACCTATCTCAGCGATCTGTCTATTTCGTTCAT
CCATAGTTGCCTGACTCCCCGTCGTGTAGATAACTACGATACGGGAGGGCTTACCATCTGGCCCCAGTGC
TGCAATGATACCGCGAGACCCACGCTCACCGGCTCCAGATTTATCAGCAATAAACCAGCCAGCCGGAAGG
GCCGAGCGCAGAAGTGGTCCTGCAACTTTATCCGCCTCCATCCAGTCTATTAATTGTTGCCGGGAAGCTA
GAGTAAGTAGTTCGCCAGTTAATAGTTTGCGCAACGTTGTTGCCATTGCTACAGGCATCGTGGTGTCACG
CTCGTCGTTTGGTATGGCTTCATTCAGCTCCGGTTCCCAACGATCAAGGCGAGTTACATGATCCCCCATG
TTGTGCAAAAAAGCGGTTAGCTCCTTCGGTCCTCCGATCGTTGTCAGAAGTAAGTTGGCCGCAGTGTTAT
CACTCATGGTTATGGCAGCACTGCATAATTCTCTTACTGTCATGCCATCCGTAAGATGCTTTTCTGTGAC
TGGTGAGTACTCAACCAAGTCATTCTGAGAATAGTGTATGCGGCGACCGAGTTGCTCTTGCCCGGCGTCA
ATACGGGATAATACCGCGCCACATAGCAGAACTTTAAAAGTGCTCATCATTGGAAAACGTTCTTCGGGGC
GAAAACTCTCAAGGATCTTACCGCTGTTGAGATCCAGTTCGATGTAACCCACTCGTGCACCCAACTGATC
TTCAGCATCTTTTACTTTCACCAGCGTTTCTGGGTGAGCAAAAACAGGAAGGCAAAATGCCGCAAAAAAG
GGAATAAGGGCGACACGGAAATGTTGAATACTCATACTCTTCCTTTTTCAATATTATTGAAGCATTTATC
AGGGTTATTGTCTCATGAGCGGATACATATTTGAATGTATTTAGAAAAATAAACAAATAGGGGTTCCGCG
CACATTTCCCCGAAAAGTGC
Features (pLannotate 1.2.2; 30 found; start..end, strand, type, name):
      7..435     +  rep_origin     f1 ori (sequence partly withheld): f1 bacteriophage origin of replication; arrow indicates direction of (+) strand synthesis
    466..623     -  CDS            lacZα (fragment): LacZα fragment of β-galactosidase; lacZ fragment
    626..644     +  promoter       T7 promoter: promoter for bacteriophage T7 RNA polymerase
    723..993     +  protein_bind   tetracycline response element: contains seven copies of the tetracycline operator tetO tetracycline repressor TetR
   1004..1021    +  misc_feature   MCS (fragment): pUC18/19 multiple cloning site
   1026..1064    +  promoter       minimal CMV promoter: human cytomegalovirus (CMV) immediate early promoter
   1220..1449    +  intron         chimeric intron: chimera between introns from adenovirus and immunoglobulin heavy chain genes
   1524..2807    +  CDS            Kcnj2: KCNJ2_MOUSE - Also known as Irk1. Experimental evidence at protein level: Swiss-Prot protein existence level 1. Probably participates in establishing action potential waveform and excitability of neuronal and muscle tissues. Inward rectifier potassium channels are characterized by a greater tendency to allow potassium to flow into the cell rather than out of it. Their voltage dependence is regulated by the concentration of extracellular potassium; as external potassium is raised, the voltage range of the channel opening shifts to more positive voltages. The inward rectification is mainly due t
   2848..2866    -  promoter       chicken β-actin promoter (fragment): contains a 21-bp deletion relative to the standard chicken β-actin promoter
   2864..3449    +  misc_feature   IRES2: internal ribosome entry site (IRES) of the encephalomyocarditis virus (EMCV)
   3450..4664    +  CDS            MAPT (fragment) (sequence partly withheld): TAU_BOVIN - Also known as TAU. Experimental evidence at protein level: Swiss-Prot protein existence level 1. Promotes microtubule assembly and stability, and might be involved in the establishment and maintenance of neuronal polarity. The C-terminus binds axonal microtubules while the N-terminus binds neural plasma membrane components, suggesting that tau functions as a linker protein between both. Axonal polarity is predetermined by tau localization (in the neuronal cell) in the domain of the cell body defined by the centrosome. The short isoforms allow plasticity of the cytoskeleton whereas
   4659..7706    +  CDS            lacZ: β-galactosidase; lacZ
   7722..7743    -  misc_feature   MCS (fragment): pBluescript multiple cloning site
   7752..7770    -  promoter       SP6 promoter: promoter for bacteriophage SP6 RNA polymerase
   7778..7852    +  CDS            small t antigen (fragment): SV40 (simian virus 40) small t antigen
   7854..7919    +  intron         small t intron: SV40 (simian virus 40) small t antigen intron
   7920..8036    +  CDS            LT_POVJC (fragment): Experimental evidence at protein level: Swiss-Prot protein existence level 1. Isoform large T antigen is a key early protein essential for both driving viral replication and inducing cellular transformation. Plays a role in viral genome replication by driving entry of quiescent cells into the cell cycle and by autoregulating the synthesis of viral early mRNA. Displays highly oncogenic activities by corrupting the host cellular checkpoint mechanisms that guard cell division and the transcription, replication, and repair of DNA. Participates in the modulation of cellular gene expression preceedi
   8048..8068    +  CDS            SV40 NLS: nuclear localization signal of SV40 (simian virus 40) large T antigen
   8087..8257    +  CDS            LT_POVBA (fragment): Protein inferred from homology: Swiss-Prot protein existence level 3. Isoform large T antigen is a key early protein essential for both driving viral replication and inducing cellular transformation. Plays a role in viral genome replication by driving entry of quiescent cells into the cell cycle and by autoregulating the synthesis of viral early mRNA. Displays highly oncogenic activities by corrupting the host cellular checkpoint mechanisms that guard cell division and the transcription, replication, and repair of DNA. Participates in the modulation of cellular gene expression preceeding viral
   8234..8317    +  CDS            large T antigen (fragment): large T antigen from SV40 (simian virus 40)
   8340..8474    +  polyA_signal   SV40 poly(A) signal: SV40 polyadenylation signal
   8476..8811    -  CDS            VP2_POVMC (fragment): Experimental evidence at protein level: Swiss-Prot protein existence level 1. [Isoform VP3]: structural protein that resides within the core of the capsid surrounded by 72 VP1 pentamers. Following virus endocytosis and trafficking to the endoplasmic reticulum, VP2 and VP3 form oligomers and integrate into the endoplasmic reticulum membrane. Heterooligomer VP2-VP3 may create a viroporin for transporting the viral genome across the endoplasmic reticulum membrane to the cytoplasm. Nuclear entry of the viral DNA involves the selective exposure and importin recognition of VP2 or Vp3 nuclear localiz
   8872..8890    -  promoter       T3 promoter: promoter for bacteriophage T3 RNA polymerase
   8933..8955    -  protein_bind   lac operator (fragment): The lac repressor binds to the lac operator to inhibit transcription in E. coli. This inhibition can be relieved by adding lactose or isopropyl-β-D-thiogalactopyranoside (IPTG). lac repressor encoded by lacI
   8959..8989    -  promoter       lac promoter: promoter for the E. coli lac operon
   9004..9025    -  protein_bind   CAP binding site: CAP binding activates transcription in the presence of cAMP. E. coli catabolite activator protein
   9038..9130    -  CDS            lacI (fragment): lac repressor; lacI; The lac repressor binds to the lac operator to inhibit transcription in E. coli. This inhibition can be relieved by adding lactose or isopropyl-β-D-thiogalactopyranoside (IPTG).
   9313..9901    -  rep_origin     ori: high-copy-number ColE1/pMB1/pBR322/pUC origin of replication
  10072..10932   -  CDS            AmpR: β-lactamase; bla; confers resistance to ampicillin, carbenicillin, and related antibiotics
  10933..11037   -  promoter       AmpR promoter: bla
