[The description below was written by a language model from this plasmid's Addgene catalogue record and pLannotate feature annotations shown in this document.]
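Description:
pTetO-Kir2.1-IRES-TLZ is an 11,057 bp plasmid built on the pBluescript backbone. It is maintained in E. coli through a high-copy ColE1/pUC-type origin and selected with ampicillin via the AmpR (β-lactamase) gene. An f1 origin, remnants of the lacZα/lac promoter region, and flanking T7 and T3 promoters are carried over from the backbone. Although catalogued as a bacterial expression vector, the payload is a mammalian tetracycline-regulated transcription unit, and the bacterial elements serve for propagation.

The cassette begins with a tetracycline response element containing seven tetO copies, joined to a minimal CMV promoter, so transcription depends on a tetracycline-controlled transactivator supplied separately. A chimeric intron follows. Next comes the coding sequence for mouse Kcnj2 (Kir2.1), an inward rectifier potassium channel that influences membrane excitability. An EMCV IRES then allows a second open reading frame to be translated from the same transcript. This frame is "TLZ", annotated as a bovine tau (MAPT) fragment running into full-length lacZ. Tau binds axonal microtubules, so the fusion would be expected to carry β-galactosidase into axons and mark both the cell bodies and the projections of expressing neurons. The unit ends with an SV40 segment containing the small t intron and polyadenylation signal; the various T antigen and VP2 fragment annotations appear to be incidental matches within this SV40 segment.

The associated publication concerns the role of spontaneous neural activity in forming and maintaining the olfactory sensory map, which fits inducible Kir2.1 expression with co-labelling of the affected neurons, though the record does not state how the construct was delivered. Depositor comments note a single-nucleotide deletion upstream of the coding region and silent changes in Kir2.1, neither considered a concern for the plasmid's intended use.
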