Addgene plasmid #32642: pTetO-Kir2.1-IRES-TLZ
Depositing lab: Richard Axel & Joseph Gogos & C. Ron Yu. Depositing organization: Columbia University. Publication: Spontaneous neural activity is required for the establishment and maintenance of the olfactory sensory map. Yu CR, Power J, Barnea G, O'Donnell S, Brown HE, Osborne J, Axel R, Gogos JA. Neuron. 2004 May 27;42(4):553-66. 10.1016/S0896-6273(04)00224-7 PubMed 15157418.
Backbone
  Vector backbone: pBlueScript
  Backbone manufacturer: Stratagene
  Vector type: Bacterial Expression
Growth in bacteria
  Bacterial resistance: Ampicillin, 100 μg/mL
  Growth temperature: 37°C
  Growth strain: DH5alpha
  Copy number: High Copy
Gene/Insert
  Gene/Insert name: tetO-Kir2.1-IRES-TLZ
  Species: M. musculus (mouse)
  Entrez Gene: Kcnj2 (a.k.a. IRK1, Kcnf1, Kir2.1)
Terms and licenses: Academic/Nonprofit Terms; Industry Terms: Not Available to Industry
Depositor comments: Addgene's sequencing results identified a single nucleotide a single nucleotide deletion at bp#1135 when compared to the author's sequence. The insert is upstream of the coding region and should not be a concern for the intended purpose of the plasmid. Silent mutations in Kir2.1 that do not affect the amino acid sequence were also found in Addgene's sequencing results.
How to cite: pTetO-Kir2.1-IRES-TLZ was a gift from Richard Axel & Joseph Gogos & C. Ron Yu (Addgene plasmid # 32642 ; http://n2t.net/addgene:32642 ; RRID:Addgene_32642)
