>Addgene plasmid #32642 | pTetO-Kir2.1-IRES-TLZ | addgene partial sequence | sequence record 38790 | SP6 5'-ATTTAGGTGACACTATAG-3'
CCCCCTGCCCGGTTATTATTATTTTTGACACCAGACCAACTGGTAATGGTAGCGACCGGCGCTCAGCTGG
AATTCCGCCGATACTGACGGGCTCCAGGAGTCGTCGCCACCAATCCCCATATGGAAACCGTCGATATTCA
GCCATGTGCCTTCTTCCGCGTGCAGCAGATGGCGATGGCTGGTTTCCATCAGTTGCTGTTGACTGTAGCG
GCTGATGTTGAACTGGAAGTCGCCGCGCCACTGGTGTGGGCCATAATTCAATTCGCGCGTCCCGCAGCGC
AGACCGTTTTCGCTCGGGAAGACGTACGGGGTATACATGTCTGACAATGGCAGATCCCAGCGGTCAAAAC
AGGCGGCAGTAAGGCGGTCGGGATAGTTTTCTTGCGGCCCTAATCCGAGCCAGTTTACCCGCTCTGCTAC
CTGCGCCAGCTGGCAGTTCAGGCCAATCCGCGCCGGATGCGGTGTATCGCTCGCCACTTCAACATCAACG
GTAATCGCCATTTGACCACTACCATCAATCCGGTAGGTTTTCCGGCTGATAAATAAGGTTTTCCCCTGAT
GCTGCCACGCGTGAGCGGTCGTAATCAGCACCGCATCAGCAAGTGTATCTGCCGTGCACTGCAACAACGC
TGCTTCGGCCTGGTAATGGCCCGCCGCCTTCCAGCGTTCGACCCAGGCGTTAGGGTCAATGCGGGTCGCT
TCACTTACGCCAATGTCGTTATCCAGCGGTGCACGGGTGAACTGATCGCGCAGCGGCGTCAGCAGT
