>Addgene plasmid #32642 | pTetO-Kir2.1-IRES-TLZ | addgene partial sequence | sequence record 38792 | TRE-F 5'-AAGTGAAAGTCGAGCTCGGTA-3'
GGAGGCCTATATAAGCAGAGCTCGTTTAGTGAACCGTCAGATCGCCTGGAGACGCCATCCACGCTGTTTT
GACCTCCATAGAAGACACCGGGACCGATCCAGCCTCCGCGGCCCCGAATTCACCACGTGGCCGCATCGAT
TCTAGAATTCGCTGTCTGCGAGGGCCAGCTGTTGGGGTGAGTACTCCCTCTCAAAAGCGGGCATGACTTC
TGCGCTAAGATTGTCAGTTTCCAAAAACGAGGAGGATTTGATATTCACCTGGCCCGCGGTGATGCCTTTG
AGGGTGGCCGCGTCCATCTGGTCAGAAAAGACAATCTTTTTGTTGTCAAGCTTGAGGTGTGGCAGGCTTG
AGATCTGGCCATACACTTGAGTGACAATGACATCCACTTTGCCTTTCTCTCCACAGGTGTCCACTCCCAG
GTCCAACTGCAGCCCAAGCGGATCCTGCGGATCGAGTTAATTAATCGCGATGTCGAGACCATGGGCAGTG
TGAGAACCAACCGGTACAGCATTGTCTCTTCGGAGGAAGATGGCATGAAGCTGGCCACTATGGCAGTTGC
CAATGGCTTTGGGAATGGCAAGAGTAAAGTCCATACCCGACAACAGTGCAGGAGCCGCTTTGTGAAGAAA
GATGGTCATTGCAATGTTCAGTTTATCAACGTGGGTGAGAAGGGACAGAGGTACCTGGCAGACATCTTTA
CTACCTGTGTCGACATCCGCTGGAGGTGGATGCTGGTTATCTTCTGTCTTGCCTTCGTGCTCTCCTGGCT
GTTCTTTGGCTGTGTGTTTTGGTTGATAGCCCTGCTCCATGGGGATCTAGATACTTCTAAAGTGAGCAAA
GCATGCGTGTCGGAGGTTAACAGCTTCACGGCTGCCTTCCTCTTCTCCATCGAGACCCAGACAACCATTG
G
